>Addgene plasmid #75550 | VRK3 gRNA (BRDN0001145580) | addgene full sequence | sequence record 184102 | Addgene Assembled Sequence
CCCGGGTGCAAAGATGGATAAAGTTTTAAACAGAGAGGAATCTTTGCAGCTAATGGACCTTCTAGGTCTT
GAAAGGAGTGGGAATTGGCTCCGGTGCCCGTCAGTGGGCAGAGCGCACATCGCCCACAGTCCCCGAGAAG
TTGGGGGGAGGGGTCGGCAATTGATCCGGTGCCTAGAGAAGGTGGCGCGGGGTAAACTGGGAAAGTGATG
TCGTGTACTGGCTCCGCCTTTTTCCCGAGGGTGGGGGAGAACCGTATATAAGTGCAGTAGTCGCCGTGAA
CGTTCTTTTTCGCAACGGGTTTGCCGCCAGAACACAGGTAAGTGCCGTGTGTGGTTCCCGCGGGCCTGGC
CTCTTTACGGGTTATGGCCCTTGCGTGCCTTGAATTACTTCCACCTGGCTGCAGTACGTGATTCTTGATC
CCGAGCTTCGGGTTGGAAGTGGGTGGGAGAGTTCGAGGCCTTGCGCTTAAGGAGCCCCTTCGCCTCGTGC
TTGAGTTGAGGCCTGGCCTGGGCGCTGGGGCCGCCGCGTGCGAATCTGGTGGCACCTTCGCGCCTGTCTC
GCTGCTTTCGATAAGTCTCTAGCCATTTAAAATTTTTGATGACCTGCTGCGACGCTTTTTTTCTGGCAAG
ATAGTCTTGTAAATGCGGGCCAAGATCTGCACACTGGTATTTCGGTTTTTGGGGCCGCGGGCGGCGACGG
GGCCCGTGCGTCCCAGCGCACATGTTCGGCGAGGCGGGGCCTGCGAGCGCGGCCACCGAGAATCGGACGG
GGGTAGTCTCAAGCTGGCCGGCCTGCTCTGGTGCCTGGCCTCGCGCCGCCGTGTATCGCCCCGCCCTGGG
CGGCAAGGCTGGCCCGGTCGGCACCAGTTGCGTGAGCGGAAAGATGGCCGCTTCCCGGCCCTGCTGCAGG
GAGCTCAAAATGGAGGACGCGGCGCTCGGGAGAGCGGGCGGGTGAGTCACCCACACAAAGGAAAAGGGCC
TTTCCGTCCTCAGCCGTCGCTTCATGTGACTCCACGGAGTACCGGGCGCCGTCCAGGCACCTCGATTAGT
TCTCGAGCTTTTGGAGTACGTCGTCTTTAGGTTGGGGGGAGGGGTTTTATGCGATGGAGTTTCCCCACAC
TGAGTGGGTGGAGACTGAAGTTAGGCCAGCTTGGCACTTGATGTAATTCTCCTTGGAATTTGCCCTTTTT
GAGTTTGGATCTTGGTTCATTCTCAAGCCTCAGACAGTGGTTCAAAGTTTTTTTCTTCCATTTCAGGTGT
CGTGACGTACGGCCACCATGACCGAGTACAAGCCCACGGTGCGCCTCGCCACCCGCGACGACGTCCCCAG
GGCCGTACGCACCCTCGCCGCCGCGTTCGCCGACTACCCCGCCACGCGCCACACCGTCGATCCGGACCGC
CACATCGAGCGGGTCACCGAGCTGCAAGAACTCTTCCTCACGCGCGTCGGGCTCGACATCGGCAAGGTGT
GGGTCGCGGACGACGGCGCCGCCGTGGCGGTCTGGACCACGCCGGAGAGCGTCGAAGCGGGGGCGGTGTT
CGCCGAGATCGGCCCGCGCATGGCCGAGTTGAGCGGTTCCCGGCTGGCCGCGCAGCAACAGATGGAAGGC
CTCCTGGCGCCGCACCGGCCCAAGGAGCCCGCGTGGTTCCTGGCCACCGTCGGAGTCTCGCCCGACCACC
AGGGCAAGGGTCTGGGCAGCGCCGTCGTGCTCCCCGGAGTGGAGGCGGCCGAGCGCGCCGGGGTGCCCGC
CTTCCTGGAGACCTCCGCGCCCCGCAACCTCCCCTTCTACGAGCGGCTCGGCTTCACCGTCACCGCCGAC
GTCGAGGTGCCCGAAGGACCGCGCACCTGGTGCATGACCCGCAAGCCCGGTGCCTGAACGCGTTAAGTCG
ACAATCAACCTCTGGATTACAAAATTTGTGAAAGATTGACTGGTATTCTTAACTATGTTGCTCCTTTTAC
GCTATGTGGATACGCTGCTTTAATGCCTTTGTATCATGCTATTGCTTCCCGTATGGCTTTCATTTTCTCC
TCCTTGTATAAATCCTGGTTGCTGTCTCTTTATGAGGAGTTGTGGCCCGTTGTCAGGCAACGTGGCGTGG
TGTGCACTGTGTTTGCTGACGCAACCCCCACTGGTTGGGGCATTGCCACCACCTGTCAGCTCCTTTCCGG
GACTTTCGCTTTCCCCCTCCCTATTGCCACGGCGGAACTCATCGCCGCCTGCCTTGCCCGCTGCTGGACA
GGGGCTCGGCTGTTGGGCACTGACAATTCCGTGGTGTTGTCGGGGAAATCATCGTCCTTTCCTTGGCTGC
TCGCCTGTGTTGCCACCTGGATTCTGCGCGGGACGTCCTTCTGCTACGTCCCTTCGGCCCTCAATCCAGC
GGACCTTCCTTCCCGCGGCCTGCTGCCGGCTCTGCGGCCTCTTCCGCGTCTTCGCCTTCGCCCTCAGACG
AGTCGGATCTCCCTTTGGGCCGCCTCCCCGCGTCGACTTTAAGACCAATGACTTACAAGGCAGCTGTAGA
TCTTAGCCACTTTTTAAAAGAAAAGGGGGGACTGGAAGGGCTAATTCACTCCCAACGAAGACAAGATCTG
CTTTTTGCTTGTACTGGGTCTCTCTGGTTAGACCAGATCTGAGCCTGGGAGCTCTCTGGCTAACTAGGGA
ACCCACTGCTTAAGCCTCAATAAAGCTTGCCTTGAGTGCTTCAAGTAGTGTGTGCCCGTCTGTTGTGTGA
CTCTGGTAACTAGAGATCCCTCAGACCCTTTTAGTCAGTGTGGAAAATCTCTAGCAGTACGTATAGTAGT
TCATGTCATCTTATTATTCAGTATTTATAACTTGCAAAGAAATGAATATCAGAGAGTGAGAGGAACTTGT
TTATTGCAGCTTATAATGGTTACAAATAAAGCAATAGCATCACAAATTTCACAAATAAAGCATTTTTTTC
ACTGCATTCTAGTTGTGGTTTGTCCAAACTCATCAATGTATCTTATCATGTCTGGCTCTAGCTATCCCGC
CCCTAACTCCGCCCATCCCGCCCCTAACTCCGCCCAGTTCCGCCCATTCTCCGCCCCATGGCTGACTAAT
TTTTTTTATTTATGCAGAGGCCGAGGCCGCCTCGGCCTCTGAGCTATTCCAGAAGTAGTGAGGAGGCTTT
TTTGGAGGCCTAGGGACGTACCCAATTCGCCCTATAGTGAGTCGTATTACGCGCGCTCACTGGCCGTCGT
TTTACAACGTCGTGACTGGGAAAACCCTGGCGTTACCCAACTTAATCGCCTTGCAGCACATCCCCCTTTC
GCCAGCTGGCGTAATAGCGAAGAGGCCCGCACCGATCGCCCTTCCCAACAGTTGCGCAGCCTGAATGGCG
AATGGG
[124 nt withheld, positions 3367-3490]
C
[91 nt withheld, positions 3492-3582]
A
[49 nt withheld, positions 3584-3632]
CCTTTGACGTTGGAGTCCACGTTCTTT
[37 nt withheld, positions 3660-3696]
ACCCTATCTCGGTCTATTCTTTTGATTTATAAGGGATTTTGCCGATTTCGGCCTATTGGTTAAAAAATGA
GCTGATTTAACAAAAATTTAACGCGAATTTTAACAAAATATTAACGCTTACAATTTAGGTGGCACTTTTC
GGGGAAATGTGCGCGGAACCCCTATTTGTTTATTTTTCTAAATACATTCAAATATGTATCCGCTCATGAG
ACAATAACCCTGATAAATGCTTCAATAATATTGAAAAAGGAAGAGTATGAGTATTCAACATTTCCGTGTC
GCCCTTATTCCCTTTTTTGCGGCATTTTGCCTTCCTGTTTTTGCTCACCCAGAAACGCTGGTGAAAGTAA
AAGATGCTGAAGATCAGTTGGGTGCACGAGTGGGTTACATCGAACTGGATCTCAACAGCGGTAAGATCCT
TGAGAGTTTTCGCCCCGAAGAACGTTTTCCAATGATGAGCACTTTTAAAGTTCTGCTATGTGGCGCGGTA
TTATCCCGTATTGACGCCGGGCAAGAGCAACTCGGTCGCCGCATACACTATTCTCAGAATGACTTGGTTG
AGTACTCACCAGTCACAGAAAAGCATCTTACGGATGGCATGACAGTAAGAGAATTATGCAGTGCTGCCAT
AACCATGAGTGATAACACTGCGGCCAACTTACTTCTGACAACGATCGGAGGACCGAAGGAGCTAACCGCT
TTTTTGCACAACATGGGGGATCATGTAACTCGCCTTGATCGTTGGGAACCGGAGCTGAATGAAGCCATAC
CAAACGACGAGCGTGACACCACGATGCCTGTAGCAATGGCAACAACGTTGCGCAAACTATTAACTGGCGA
ACTACTTACTCTAGCTTCCCGGCAACAATTAATAGACTGGATGGAGGCGGATAAAGTTGCAGGACCACTT
CTGCGCTCGGCCCTTCCGGCTGGCTGGTTTATTGCTGATAAATCTGGAGCCGGTGAGCGTGGGTCTCGCG
GTATCATTGCAGCACTGGGGCCAGATGGTAAGCCCTCCCGTATCGTAGTTATCTACACGACGGGGAGTCA
GGCAACTATGGATGAACGAAATAGACAGATCGCTGAGATAGGTGCCTCACTGATTAAGCATTGGTAACTG
TCAGACCAAGTTTACTCATATATACTTTAGATTGATTTAAAACTTCATTTTTAATTTAAAAGGATCTAGG
TGAAGATCCTTTTTGATAATCTCATGACCAAAATCCCTTAACGTGAGTTTTCGTTCCACTGAGCGTCAGA
CCCCGTAGAAAAGATCAAAGGATCTTCTTGAGATCCTTTTTTTCTGCGCGTAATCTGCTGCTTGCAAACA
AAAAAACCACCGCTACCAGCGGTGGTTTGTTTGCCGGATCAAGAGCTACCAACTCTTTTTCCGAAGGTAA
CTGGCTTCAGCAGAGCGCAGATACCAAATACTGTTCTTCTAGTGTAGCCGTAGTTAGGCCACCACTTCAA
GAACTCTGTAGCACCGCCTACATACCTCGCTCTGCTAATCCTGTTACCAGTGGCTGCTGCCAGTGGCGAT
AAGTCGTGTCTTACCGGGTTGGACTCAAGACGATAGTTACCGGATAAGGCGCAGCGGTCGGGCTGAACGG
GGGGTTCGTGCACACAGCCCAGCTTGGAGCGAACGACCTACACCGAACTGAGATACCTACAGCGTGAGCT
ATGAGAAAGCGCCACGCTTCCCGAAGGGAGAAAGGCGGACAGGTATCCGGTAAGCGGCAGGGTCGGAACA
GGAGAGCGCACGAGGGAGCTTCCAGGGGGAAACGCCTGGTATCTTTATAGTCCTGTCGGGTTTCGCCACC
TCTGACTTGAGCGTCGATTTTTGTGATGCTCGTCAGGGGGGCGGAGCCTATGGAAAAACGCCAGCAACGC
GGCCTTTTTACGGTTCCTGGCCTTTTGCTGGCCTTTTGCTCACATGTTCTTTCCTGCGTTATCCCCTGAT
TCTGTGGATAACCGTATTACCGCCTTTGAGTGAGCTGATACCGCTCGCCGCAGCCGAACGACCGAGCGCA
GCGAGTCAGTGAGCGAGGAAGCGGAAGAGCGCCCAATACGCAAACCGCCTCTCCCCGCGCGTTGGCCGAT
TCATTAATGCAGCTGGCACGACAGGTTTCCCGACTGGAAAGCGGGCAGTGAGCGCAACGCAATTAATGTG
AGTTAGCTCACTCATTAGGCACCCCAGGCTTTACACTTTATGCTTCCGGCTCGTATGTTGTGTGGAATTG
TGAGCGGATAACAATTTCACACAGGAAACAGCTATGACCATGATTACGCCAAGCGCGCAATTAACCCTCA
CTAAAGGGAACAAAAGCTGGAGCTGCAAGCTTAATGTAGTCTTATGCAATACTCTTGTAGTCTTGCAACA
TGGTAACGATGAGTTAGCAACATGCCTTACAAGGAGAGAAAAAGCACCGTGCATGCCGATTGGTGGAAGT
AAGGTGGTACGATCGTGCCTTATTAGGAAGGCAACAGACGGGTCTGACATGGATTGGACGAACCACTGAA
TTGCCGCATTGCAGAGATATTGTATTTAAGTGCCTAGCTCGATACATAAACGGGTCTCTCTGGTTAGACC
AGATCTGAGCCTGGGAGCTCTCTGGCTAACTAGGGAACCCACTGCTTAAGCCTCAATAAAGCTTGCCTTG
AGTGCTTCAAGTAGTGTGTGCCCGTCTGTTGTGTGACTCTGGTAACTAGAGATCCCTCAGACCCTTTTAG
TCAGTGTGGAAAATCTCTAGCAGTGGCGCCCGAACAGGGACTTGAAAGCGAAAGGGAAACCAGAGGAGCT
CTCTCGACGCAGGACTCGGCTTGCTGAAGCGCGCACGGCAAGAGGCGAGGGGCGGCGACTGGTGAGTACG
CCAAAAATTTTGACTAGCGGAGGCTAGAAGGAGAGAGATGGGTGCGAGAGCGTCAGTATTAAGCGGGGGA
GAATTAGATCGCGATGGGAAAAAATTCGGTTAAGGCCAGGGGGAAAGAAAAAATATAAATTAAAACATAT
AGTATGGGCAAGCAGGGAGCTAGAACGATTCGCAGTTAATCCTGGCCTGTTAGAAACATCAGAAGGCTGT
AGACAAATACTGGGACAGCTACAACCATCCCTTCAGACAGGATCAGAAGAACTTAGATCATTATATAATA
CAGTAGCAACCCTCTATTGTGTGCATCAAAGGATAGAGATAAAAGACACCAAGGAAGCTTTAGACAAGAT
AGAGGAAGAGCAAAACAAAAGTAAGACCACCGCACAGCAAGCGGCCGCTGATCTTCAGACCTGGAGGAGG
AGATATGAGGGACAATTGGAGAAGTGAATTATATAAATATAAAGTAGTAAAAATTGAACCATTAGGAGTA
GCACCCACCAAGGCAAAGAGAAGAGTGGTGCAGAGAGAAAAAAGAGCAGTGGGAATAGGAGCTTTGTTCC
TTGGGTTCTTGGGAGCAGCAGGAAGCACTATGGGCGCAGCGTCAATGACGCTGACGGTACAGGCCAGACA
ATTATTGTCTGGTATAGTGCAGCAGCAGAACAATTTGCTGAGGGCTATTGAGGCGCAACAGCATCTGTTG
CAACTCACAGTCTGGGGCATCAAGCAGCTCCAGGCAAGAATCCTGGCTGTGGAAAGATACCTAAAGGATC
AACAGCTCCTGGGGATTTGGGGTTGCTCTGGAAAACTCATTTGCACCACTGCTGTGCCTTGGAATGCTAG
TTGGAGTAATAAATCTCTGGAACAGATTTGGAATCACACGACCTGGATGGAGTGGGACAGAGAAATTAAC
AATTACACAAGCTTAATACACTCCTTAATTGAAGAATCGCAAAACCAGCAAGAAAAGAATGAACAAGAAT
TATTGGAATTAGATAAATGGGCAAGTTTGTGGAATTGGTTTAACATAACAAATTGGCTGTGGTATATAAA
ATTATTCATAATGATAGTAGGAGGCTTGGTAGGTTTAAGAATAGTTTTTGCTGTACTTTCTATAGTGAAT
AGAGTTAGGCAGGGATATTCACCATTATCGTTTCAGACCCACCTCCCAACCCCGAGGGGACCCAGAGAGG
GCCTATTTCCCATGATTCCTTCATATTTGCATATACGATACAAGGCTGTTAGAGAGATAATTAGAATTAA
TTTGACTGTAAACACAAAGATATTAGTACAAAATACGTGACGTAGAAAGTAATAATTTCTTGGGTAGTTT
GCAGTTTTAAAATTATGTTTTAAAATGGACTATCATATGCTTACCGTAACTTGAAAGTATTTCGATTTCT
TGGCTTTATATATCTTGTGGAAAGGACGAAACACCGTCTGAGAAGAGGGATAATCGGTTTTAGAGCTAGA
AATAGCAAGTTAAAATAAGGCTAGTCCGTTATCAACTTGAAAAAGTGGCACCGAGTCGGTGCTTTTTTAA
GCTTGGCGTAACTAGATCTTGAGACAAATGGCAGTATTCATCCACAATTTTAAAAGAAAAGGGGGGATTG
GGGGGTACAGTGCAGGGGAAAGAATAGTAGACATAATAGCAACAGACATACAAACTAAAGAATTACAAAA
ACAAATTACAAAAATTCAAAATTTTCGGGTTTATTACAGGGACAGCAGAGATCCACTTTGGCGCCGGCTC
GAGGGGG
Features (pLannotate 1.2.2; 29 found; start..end, strand, type, name):
     14..80      +  CDS            small t antigen (fragment): SV40 (simian virus 40) small t antigen
    106..317     +  promoter       EF-1α core promoter: core promoter for human elongation factor EF-1α
    318..1256    +  intron         EF-1α intron A: intron upstream of the start codon of human EF-1α
   1278..1877    +  CDS            PuroR (fragment): puromycin N-acetyltransferase; pac from Streptomyces; confers resistance to puromycin
   1893..2481    +  misc_feature   WPRE: woodchuck hepatitis virus posttranscriptional regulatory element
   2532..2551    +  misc_feature   cPPT/CTS (fragment): central polypurine tract and central termination sequence of HIV-1
   2553..2786    +  LTR            3' LTR (ΔU3): self-inactivating 3' long terminal repeat (LTR) from HIV-1
   2864..2985    +  polyA_signal   SV40 poly(A) signal: SV40 polyadenylation signal
   3025..3160    +  rep_origin     SV40 ori: SV40 origin of replication
   3181..3199    -  promoter       T7 promoter: promoter for bacteriophage T7 RNA polymerase
   3207..3362    +  CDS            lacZα (fragment): LacZα fragment of β-galactosidase; lacZ fragment
   3367..3795    +  rep_origin     f1 ori (sequence partly withheld): f1 bacteriophage origin of replication; arrow indicates direction of (+) strand synthesis
   3848..3952    +  promoter       AmpR promoter: bla
   3953..4813    +  CDS            AmpR: β-lactamase; bla; confers resistance to ampicillin, carbenicillin, and related antibiotics
   4984..5572    +  rep_origin     ori: high-copy-number ColE1/pMB1/pBR322/pUC origin of replication
   5755..5847    +  CDS            lacI (fragment): lac repressor; lacI; The lac repressor binds to the lac operator to inhibit transcription in E. coli. This inhibition can be relieved by adding lactose or isopropyl-β-D-thiogalactopyranoside (IPTG).
   5860..5881    +  protein_bind   CAP binding site: CAP binding activates transcription in the presence of cAMP. E. coli catabolite activator protein
   5896..5926    +  promoter       lac promoter: promoter for the E. coli lac operon
   5934..5950    +  protein_bind   lac operator: The lac repressor binds to the lac operator to inhibit transcription in E. coli. This inhibition can be relieved by adding lactose or isopropyl-β-D-thiogalactopyranoside (IPTG). lac repressor encoded by lacI
   5995..6013    +  promoter       T3 promoter: promoter for bacteriophage T3 RNA polymerase
   6041..6267    +  promoter       RSV promoter: Rous sarcoma virus enhancer/promoter
   6268..6448    +  LTR            5' LTR (truncated): truncated 5' long terminal repeat (LTR) from HIV-1
   6495..6620    +  misc_feature   HIV-1 Ψ: packaging signal of human immunodeficiency virus type 1
   6604..6967    +  CDS            HIV-1 gag (fragment): gag protein from human immunodeficiency virus 1; gag
   7113..7346    +  misc_feature   RRE: The Rev response element (RRE) of HIV-1 allows for Rev-dependent mRNA export from the nucleus to the cytoplasm.
   7723..7749    +  CDS            Rev (fragment): human immunodeficiency virus 1 (HIV-1) Rev protein; rev; enhances nuclear export of unspliced and incompletely spliced viral mRNAs
   7753..7993    +  promoter       U6 promoter: RNA polymerase III promoter for human U6 snRNA
   8023..8098    +  misc_RNA       gRNA scaffold: guide RNA scaffold for the Streptococcus pyogenes CRISPR/Cas9 system
   8154..8271    +  misc_feature   cPPT/CTS: central polypurine tract and central termination sequence of HIV-1
