[The description below was written by a language model from this plasmid's Addgene catalogue record and pLannotate feature annotations shown in this document.]
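Description:
VRK3 gRNA (BRDN0001145580) is a third-generation lentiviral transfer plasmid built on the lentiGuide-Puro backbone. It carries a single guide RNA directed against human VRK3, designed against the NM_016440.3 reference transcript, and belongs to a human kinome gRNA collection. In bacteria it is maintained through a high-copy ColE1/pUC-type origin with ampicillin selection from the β-lactamase gene. The annotated 8.3 kb sequence also contains an f1 origin, an SV40 origin and poly(A) signal, and remnants of lac, T7 and T3 cloning-vector elements outside the viral region.

The viral genome is driven by a chimeric RSV promoter fused to a truncated HIV-1 5' LTR, which makes transcription in packaging cells Tat-independent. It is followed by the Ψ packaging signal with a partial gag sequence and the Rev response element for export of the unspliced genome. Downstream, the human U6 RNA polymerase III promoter expresses the VRK3-targeting spacer joined to the Streptococcus pyogenes gRNA scaffold. After a cPPT/CTS element, which aids nuclear import, a second cassette uses the EF-1α core promoter with intron A to express puromycin N-acetyltransferase for selecting transduced mammalian cells. WPRE enhances transcript expression, and the ΔU3 3' LTR renders the integrated provirus self-inactivating.

The plasmid does not encode Cas9. It is intended for use with a separate Cas9-expressing lentivector or in cells that already express Cas9, where the guide directs cleavage at VRK3 for gene knockout or loss-of-function studies. The cloning method for the guide is not recorded.
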