Addgene plasmid #75550: VRK3 gRNA (BRDN0001145580)
Purpose: 3rd generation lentiviral gRNA plasmid targeting human VRK3
Depositing lab: John Doench & David Root. Depositing organization: Broad Institute. Publication: Optimized sgRNA design to maximize activity and minimize off-target effects of CRISPR-Cas9. Doench JG, Fusi N, Sullender M, Hegde M, Vaimberg EW, Donovan KF, Smith I, Tothova Z, Wilen C, Orchard R, Virgin HW, Listgarten J, Root DE. Nat Biotechnol. 2016 Jan 18. doi: 10.1038/nbt.3437. PubMed 26780180.
Backbone
  Vector backbone: lentiGuide-Puro
  Backbone manufacturer: Zhang Lab (Addgene plasmid # 52963)
  Vector type: Mammalian Expression, Lentiviral, CRISPR
  Selectable markers: Puromycin
Growth in bacteria
  Bacterial resistance: Ampicillin, 100 μg/mL
  Growth temperature: 37°C
  Growth strain: DH5alpha
  Copy number: High Copy
Gene/Insert
  Gene/Insert name: VRK3 (alt names: VRK3; NM_016440.3)
  gRNA/shRNA sequence: TCTGAGAAGAGGGATAATCG
  Species: H. sapiens (human)
  Entrez Gene: VRK3
  Promoter: hU6
  Cloning method: Unknown
  Sequencing primers: 5′ U6-F; 3′ pS2-R
Terms and licenses: Academic/Nonprofit Terms; Industry Terms: Not Available to Industry
Depositor comments: The gRNA was designed to target the following Genbank reference sequence(s): NM_016440.3. Note that this plasmid does NOT contain Cas9. It should be used in conjunction with lentiCas9-Blast (Addgene #52962) or otherwise with cell lines already expressing Cas9. Browse the full kinome gRNA library at http://www.addgene.org/pooled-library/broadgpp-human-kinome/ or visit http://www.broadinstitute.org/rnai/public/ for detailed protocols and information.
How to cite: VRK3 gRNA (BRDN0001145580) was a gift from John Doench & David Root (Addgene plasmid # 75550 ; http://n2t.net/addgene:75550 ; RRID:Addgene_75550)
