>Addgene plasmid #75550 | VRK3 gRNA (BRDN0001145580) | depositor partial sequence | sequence record 143010 | Target Sequence
TCTGAGAAGAGGGATAATCG
