>Addgene plasmid #75550 | VRK3 gRNA (BRDN0001145580) | addgene partial sequence | sequence record 184101 | hU6-F
AGAAAGTAATAATTTCTTGGGTAGTTTGCAGTTTTAAAATTATGTTTTAAAATGGACTATCATATGCTTA
CCGTAACTTGAAAGTATTTCGATTTCTTGGCTTTATATATCTTGTGGAAAGGACGAAACACCGTCTGAGA
AGAGGGATAATCGGTTTTAGAGCTAGAAATAGCAAGTTAAAATAAGGCTAGTCCGTTATCAACTTGAAAA
AGTGGCACCGAGTCGGTGCTTTTTTAAGCTTGGCGTAACTAGATCTTGAGACAAATGGCAGTATTCATCC
ACAATTTTAAAAGAAAAGGGGGGATTGGGGGGTACAGTGCAGGGGAAAGAATAGTAGACATAATAGCAAC
AGACATACAAACTAAAGAATTACAAAAACAAATTACAAAAATTCAAAATTTTCGGGTTTATTACAGGGAC
AGCAGAGATCCACTTTGGCGCCGGCTCGAGGGGGCCCGGGTGCAAAGATGGATAAAGTTTTAAACAGAGA
GGAATCTTTGCAGCTAATGGACCTTCTAGGTCTTGAAAGGAGTGGGAATTGGCTCCGGTGCCCGTCAGTG
GGCAGAGCGC
